>Addgene plasmid #139895 | pBEL1891 | addgene full sequence | sequence record 309735 | Addgene NGS Result
CCGGAACATAATGGTGCAGGGCGCTGACTTCCGCGTTTCCAGACTTTACGAAACACGGAAACCGAAGACC
ATTCATGTTGTTGCTCAGGTCGCAGACGTTTTGCAGCAGCAGTCGCTTCACGTTCGCTCGCGTATCGGTG
ATTCATTCTGCTAACCAGTAAGGCAACCCCGCCAGCCTAGCCGGGTCCTCAACGACAGGAGCACGATCAT
GCGCACCCGTGGCCAGGACCCAACGCTGCCCGAGATCTCGATCCCGCGAAATTAATACGACTCACTATAG
GGAGACCACAACGGTTTCCCTCTAGAAATAATTTTGTTTAACTTTAAGAAGGAGATATACATATGGCTCT
TAACACACCACAAATTACGCCGACAAAAAAGATAACAGTGAGGGCAATCGGCGAGGAACTGCCGCGTGGT
GATTACCAACGTTGCCCGCAATGTGACATGCTGTTTAGCCTGCCCGAGATAAATTCTCATCAAAGTGCCT
ATTGTCCGCGCTGTCAGGCAAAAATTCGTGACGGGCGCGACTGGTCGCTAACGCGCCTGGCGGCAATGGC
CTTCACCATGCTGTTGCTTATGCCGTTTGCCTGGGGCGAACCGCTGTTGCATATCTGGCTGTTAGGCATT
CGTATTGACGCCAACGTTATGCAAGGCATCTGGCAAATGACCAAACAGGGCGATGCGATAACGGGGTCGA
TGGTCTTTTTCTGCGTTATTGGTGCCCCGCTCATTCTGGTGACCTCCATAGCTTATTTATGGTTTGGTAA
CCGACTGGGAATGAATTTACGTCCGGTACTGCTGATGCTTGAGCGACTTAAAGAGTGGGTAATGCTCGAT
ATCTACCTGGTCGGCATTGGCGTTGCTTCTATAAAGGTACAGGATTATGCCCATATCCAGGCTGGTGTCG
GCTTGTTCTCTTTTGTGGCGTTGGTGATTTTAACGACGGTGACGTTGTCACATCTTAATGTCGAAGAACT
GTGGGAGCGATTTTATCCGCAGCGCCCCGCTACGCGTAGGGACGAGAAACTTCGTGTCTGCCTAGGGTGC
CATTTTACCGGCTATCCAGATCAGCGTGGTCGCTGCCCGCGTTGCCATATCCCGCTACGCCTGCGTCGCC
GTCATAGTCTGCAAAAATGCTGGGCGGCGCTGTTAGCGTCAATCGTTTTATTGTTACCTGCCAACCTGTT
GCCTATTTCTATCATTTATCTGAACGGAGGACGGCAGGAAGATACAATTCTTTCCGGAATTATGTCGCTG
GCAAGTAGCAACATTGCGGTTGCAGGAATCGTGTTTATCGCCAGTATTCTGGTCCCGTTTACTAAAGTGA
TCGTCATGTTCACTTTACTGTTGAGCATTCATTTTAAATGCCAGCAAGGTTTACGCACACGCATTCTGTT
ACTGCGGATGGTGACCTGGATTGGTCGCTGGTCGATGCTCGACCTGTTTGTCATATCTTTAACCATGTCG
CTGATTAATCGCGATCAGATCCTCGCTTTTACTATGGGACCGGCTGCGTTTTATTTCGGCGCAGCGGTAA
TTTTGACTATTCTTGCTGTGGAATGGCTGGACAGCCGCTTACTTTGGGATGCACATGAGTCAGGAAACGC
CCGCTTCGACGACTGAAGCGCAGATTAAAAATAAACGCCGTATCTCACCTTTCTGGCTGCTGCCGTTCAT
CGCGCTAATGATTGCCAGTTGGCTGATTTGGGACAGTTATCAGGACCGGGGTAATACCGTCACCATCGAC
TTTATGTCGGCGGATGGTATTGTTCCAGGCCGTACGCCTGTTCGTTATCAGGGCGTTGAAGTCGGAACAG
TGCAGGACATCAGCCTCAGCGACGATCTTCGTAAGATTGAAGTCAAGGTCAGCATCAAGTCCGATATGAA
AGATGCGCTGCGCGAAGAGACTCAGTTCTGGCTGGTGACGCCAAAAGCATCGTTGGCAGGTGTCTCCGGG
CTGGACGCCCTCGTCGGTGGGAACTATATCGGCATGATGCCCGGGAAAGGTAAAGAGCAGGATCACTTTG
TCGCACTCGATACCCAACCGAAATATCGGCTGGACAATGGCGATCTGATGATCCACCTGCAAGCCCCCGA
TCTCGGTTCGCTGAACAGCGGTTCATTGGTCTATTTCCGCAAGATCCCGGTGGGAAAAGTCTACGACTAT
GCCATCAATCCCAACAAGCAAGGCGTGGTGATTGATGTCCTGATCGAGCGGCGTTTTACCGATCTGGTGA
AAAAAGGTAGCCGTTTCTGGAACGTTTCCGGCGTTGATGCCAACGTCAGTATCAGTGGCGCGAAGGTGAA
ACTGGAAAGCTTGGCGGCACTGGTTAACGGTGCGATTGCCTTCGATTCACCAGAAGAGTCGAAACCTGCC
GAGGCGGAAGATACCTTTGGTCTGTATGAAGATCTGGCCCACAGCCAGCGTGGCGTAATAATAAAACTGG
AACTGCCGAGTGGGGCCGGATTAACCGCCGACTCGACGCCGTTAATGTATCAGGGGCTGGAAGTCGGACA
GCTGACTAAACTGGATTTAAATCCTGGTGGTAAAGTCACAGGGGAAATGACCGTTGATCCCAGCGTCGTT
ACCCTGCTTCGTGAAAATACCCGCATCGAATTACGCAACCCGAAATTATCCCTTAGCGATGCTAATCTCA
GCGCCCTGCTGACCGGCAAAACCTTCGAGCTGGTGCCCGGCGATGGCGAGCCACGCAAAGAATTCGTTGT
TGTGCCAGGCGAAAAAGCACTGCTGCATGAACCTGATGTTCTGACGCTGACCCTGACCGCGCCGGAAAGT
TACGGTATTGATGCGGGTCAGCCGCTCATTCTTCACGGCGTGCAGGTAGGCCAGGTTATCGATCGTAAAC
TCACCAGCAAAGGCGTCACCTTTACCGTCGCCATCGAGCCTCAGCATCGCGAACTGGTAAAAGGCGATAG
CAAATTTGTCGTCAACAGCCGTGTCGATGTGAAGGTGGGGCTGGATGGCGTTGAGTTTCTCGGTGCCAGC
GCCTCAGAATGGATCAATGGCGGGATCCGTATTCTGCCGGGCGATAAAGGTGAGATGAAAGCCAGCTATC
CACTGTATGCCAATTTGGAAAAAGCGCTGGAGAACAGCCTTAGCGATTTACCCACCACAACCGTGAGTTT
GAGTGCAGAGACGCTGCCGGATGTGCAGGCAGGATCGGTAGTGCTGTACCGTAAATTTGAAGTTGGTGAA
GTGATTACCGTGCGTCCGCGAGCTAACGCGTTTGACATCGATCTGCATATTAAGCCGGAGTATCGCAACC
TTCTGACCAGCAATAGCGTGTTCTGGGCAGAAGGCGGGGCGAAAGTTCAGCTGAATGGTAGTGGTCTGAC
CGTACAGGCATCCCCGCTCTCCAGAGCTCTAAAGGGAGCCATTAGCTTCGACAACCTCAGCGGTGCCAGC
GCCAGTCAGCGTAAAGGCGATAAGCGTATTCTGTATGCTTCCGAAACAGCGGCCCGTGCGGTTGGCGGGC
AGATTACGCTTCACGCTTTCGATGCCGGAAAACTGGCGGTCGGGATGCCAATTCGCTATCTCGGTATTGA
CATCGGGCAAATCCAGACGCTGGATCTGATTACCGCACGCAATGAAGTACAGGCAAAGGCGGTACTTTAC
CCGGAATATGTCCAGACCTTTGCTCGCGGTGGTACGCGCTTCTCAGTGGTCACACCGGGAGGGCATCTTG
ATACTATCCTCCAGCCGTATATCAACGTCGAACCAGGCCGGGGCAATCCTCGCCGCGACTTTGAATTACA
AGAGGCCACCATTACTGATTCGCGGTACCTGGATGGCTTAAGCATTATTGTTGAAGCGCCGGAAGCCGGT
TCGTTAGGCATCGGTACGCCTGTGCTGTTCCGTGGTCTGGAAGTCGGTACGGTTACAGGAATGACGCTGG
GGACATTGTCAGATCGCGTGATGATTGCGATGCGCATCAGTAAACGCTATCAACACCTGGTGCGTAACAA
TTCCGTCTTCTGGTTGGCATCGGGTTACAGTCTGGACTTTGGTCTGACGGGCGGCGTAGTGAAAACCGGC
ACCTTTAACCAGTTTATCCGTGGCGGCATCGCCTTCGCCACGCCTCCGGGTACGCCACTGGCACCGAAAG
CCCAGGAAGGCAAACACTTCCTGTTGCAGGAAAGTGAACCGAAAGAGTGGCGTGAATGGGGAACTGCGCT
TCCCAAATAATGCCCACCTCGAGCAGATCCGGCTGCTAACAAAGCCCGAAAGGAAGCTGAGTTGGCTGCT
GCCACCGCTGAGCAATAACTAGCATAACCCCTTGGGGCCTCTAAACGGGTCTTGAGGGGTTTTTTGCTGA
AAGGAGGAACTATATCCGGATAATTCTTGAAGACGAAAGGGCCTCGTGATACGCCTATTTTTATAGGTTA
ATGTCATGATAATAATGGTTTCTTAGACGTCAGGTGGCACTTTTCGGGGAAATGTGCGCGGAACCCCTAT
TTGTTTATTTTTCTAAATACATTCAAATATGTATCCGCTCATGAGACAATAACCCTGATAAATGCTTCAA
TAATATTGAAAAAGGAAGAGTATGAGTATTCAACATTTCCGTGTCGCCCTTATTCCCTTTTTTGCGGCAT
TTTGCCTTCCTGTTTTTGCTCACCCAGAAACGCTGGTGAAAGTAAAAGATGCTGAAGATCAGTTGGGTGC
ACGAGTGGGTTACATCGAACTGGATCTCAACAGCGGTAAGATCCTTGAGAGTTTTCGCCCCGAAGAACGT
TTTCCAATGATGAGCACTTTTAAAGTTCTGCTATGTGGCGCGGTATTATCCCGTGTTGACGCCGGGCAAG
AGCAACTCGGTCGCCGCATACACTATTCTCAGAATGACTTGGTTGAGTACTCACCAGTCACAGAAAAGCA
TCTTACGGATGGCATGACAGTAAGAGAATTATGCAGTGCTGCCATAACCATGAGTGATAACACTGCGGCC
AACTTACTTCTGACAACGATCGGAGGACCGAAGGAGCTAACCGCTTTTTTGCACAACATGGGGGATCATG
TAACTCGCCTTGATCGTTGGGAACCGGAGCTGAATGAAGCCATACCAAACGACGAGCGTGACACCACGAT
GCCTGCAGCAATGGCAACAACGTTGCGCAAACTATTAACTGGCGAACTACTTACTCTAGCTTCCCGGCAA
CAATTAATAGACTGGATGGAGGCGGATAAAGTTGCAGGACCACTTCTGCGCTCGGCCCTTCCGGCTGGCT
GGTTTATTGCTGATAAATCTGGAGCCGGTGAGCGTGGGTCTCGCGGTATCATTGCAGCACTGGGGCCAGA
TGGTAAGCCCTCCCGTATCGTAGTTATCTACACGACGGGGAGTCAGGCAACTATGGATGAACGAAATAGA
CAGATCGCTGAGATAGGTGCCTCACTGATTAAGCATTGGTAACTGTCAGACCAAGTTTACTCATATATAC
TTTAGATTGATTTAAAACTTCATTTTTAATTTAAAAGGATCTAGGTGAAGATCCTTTTTGATAATCTCAT
GACCAAAATCCCTTAACGTGAGTTTTCGTTCCACTGAGCGTCAGACCCCGTAGAAAAGATCAAAGGATCT
TCTTGAGATCCTTTTTTTCTGCGCGTAATCTGCTGCTTGCAAACAAAAAAACCACCGCTACCAGCGGTGG
TTTGTTTGCCGGATCAAGAGCTACCAACTCTTTTTCCGAAGGTAACTGGCTTCAGCAGAGCGCAGATACC
AAATACTGTCCTTCTAGTGTAGCCGTAGTTAGGCCACCACTTCAAGAACTCTGTAGCACCGCCTACATAC
CTCGCTCTGCTAATCCTGTTACCAGTGGCTGCTGCCAGTGGCGATAAGTCGTGTCTTACCGGGTTGGACT
CAAGACGATAGTTACCGGATAAGGCGCAGCGGTCGGGCTGAACGGGGGGTTCGTGCACACAGCCCAGCTT
GGAGCGAACGACCTACACCGAACTGAGATACCTACAGCGTGAGCTATGAGAAAGCGCCACGCTTCCCGAA
GGGAGAAAGGCGGACAGGTATCCGGTAAGCGGCAGGGTCGGAACAGGAGAGCGCACGAGGGAGCTTCCAG
GGGGAAACGCCTGGTATCTTTATAGTCCTGTCGGGTTTCGCCACCTCTGACTTGAGCGTCGATTTTTGTG
ATGCTCGTCAGGGGGGCGGAGCCTATGGAAAAACGCCAGCAACGCGGCCTTTTTACGGTTCCTGGCCTTT
TGCTGGCCTTTTGCTCACATGTTCTTTCCTGCGTTATCCCCTGATTCTGTGGATAACCGTATTACCGCCT
TTGAGTGAGCTGATACCGCTCGCCGCAGCCGAACGACCGAGCGCAGCGAGTCAGTGAGCGAGGAAGCGGA
AGAGCGCCTGATGCGGTATTTTCTCCTTACGCATCTGTGCGGTATTTCACACCGCAATGGTGCACTCTCA
GTACAATCTGCTCTGATGCCGCATAGTTAAGCCAGTATACACTCCGCTATCGCTACGTGACTGGGTCATG
GCTGCGCCCCGACACCCGCCAACACCCGCTGACGCGCCCTGACGGGCTTGTCTGCTCCCGGCATCCGCTT
ACAGACAAGCTGTGACCGTCTCCGGGAGCTGCATGTGTCAGAGGTTTTCACCGTCATCACCGAAACGCGC
GAGGCAGCTGCGGTAAAGCTCATCAGCGTGGTCGTGAAGCGATTCACAGATGTCTGCCTGTTCATCCGCG
TCCAGCTCGTTGAGTTTCTCCAGAAGCGTTAATGTCTGGCTTCTGATAAAGCGGGCCATGTTAAGGGCGG
TTTTTTCCTGTTTGGTCACTGATGCCTCCGTGTAAGGGGGATTTCTGTTCATGGGGGTAATGATACCGAT
GAAACGAGAGAGGATGCTCACGATACGGGTTACTGATGATGAACATGCCCGGTTACTGGAACGTTGTGAG
GGTAAACAACTGGCGGTATGGATGCGGCGGGACCAGAGAAAAATCACTCAGGGTCAATGCCAGCGCTTCG
TTAATACAGATGTAGGTGTTCCACAGGGTAGCCAGCAGCATCCTGCGATGCAGAT
Features (pLannotate 1.2.2; 12 found; start..end, strand, type, name):
    263..281     +  promoter       T7 promoter: promoter for bacteriophage T7 RNA polymerase
    313..335     +  RBS            RBS: efficient ribosome binding site from bacteriophage T7 gene 10 (Olins and Rangwala, 1989)
    343..1623    +  CDS            yebS: YEBS_ECOLI - Experimental evidence at protein level: Swiss-Prot protein existence level 1. Component of a transport pathway that contributes to membrane integrity. From Escherichia coli (strain K12).
   1595..4207    +  CDS            yebT: YEBT_ECOLI - Experimental evidence at protein level: Swiss-Prot protein existence level 1. Component of a transport pathway that contributes to membrane integrity (PubMed:27795327). May directly span the intermembrane space, facilitating the transport of substrates across the periplasm (Probable). From Escherichia coli (strain K12).
   4232..4281    +  CDS            SET1 (fragment): solubility-enhancement tag derived from T7 phage gene 10B
   4289..4336    +  terminator     T7 terminator: transcription terminator for bacteriophage T7 RNA polymerase
   4467..4571    +  promoter       AmpR promoter: bla
   4572..5432    +  CDS            AmpR: β-lactamase; bla; confers resistance to ampicillin, carbenicillin, and related antibiotics
   5603..6191    +  rep_origin     ori: high-copy-number ColE1/pMB1/pBR322/pUC origin of replication
   6377..6516    -  misc_feature   bom: basis of mobility region from pBR322
   6618..6809    -  CDS            rop: Rop protein, which maintains plasmids at low copy number; rop
   6826..151     +  CDS            YPB1_ECOLX (across the origin): Protein predicted: Swiss-Prot protein existence level 4. From Escherichia coli.
