[The description below was written by a language model from this plasmid's Addgene catalogue record and pLannotate feature annotations shown in this document.]
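Description:
pBEL1891 is a bacterial expression plasmid built on the pET17b backbone that carries the Escherichia coli letAB operon with an engineered mutation in LetB, assembled by Gibson cloning. It is about 7.1 kb, is propagated in E. coli through a ColE1/pMB1-type origin, and is selected with ampicillin through the β-lactamase (AmpR) gene and its own promoter. The record lists it as high copy, although the annotation also detects the pBR322-derived bom region and the rop gene, which normally moderates copy number. A short predicted open reading frame spanning the sequence origin appears to be backbone sequence rather than part of the payload.

The insert sits between a T7 promoter with the efficient T7 gene 10 ribosome binding site and a T7 terminator. The two coding regions are annotated under their older names, yebS (LetA) and yebT (LetB), and they overlap slightly, as expected if the native operon arrangement was kept. Both are described as components of a transport pathway that contributes to membrane integrity, with LetB thought to span the periplasm and carry substrates across it. In this variant, LetB residues 703–708 are deleted and the flanking residues are changed to glycine (Q702G and E709G), which the record describes as a deletion of "PLL6". The small SET1 fragment annotated downstream of yebT is probably residual vector sequence; the record lists no fusion tag.

The stated purpose is complementation: the plasmid supplies LetAB with this LetB deletion so that the mutant's function can be tested, in connection with structural work on LetB as a lipid transport tunnel across the bacterial envelope. The record does not specify the host strain or the phenotypes used for complementation.
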