Addgene plasmid #139895: pBEL1891
Purpose: Complementation plasmid for LetAB with LetB PLL6 deletion
Depositing lab: Gira Bhabha & Damian Ekiert. Depositing organization: NYU Grossman School of Medicine. Publication: LetB Structure Reveals a Tunnel for Lipid Transport across the Bacterial Envelope. Isom GL, Coudray N, MacRae MR, McManus CT, Ekiert DC, Bhabha G. Cell. 2020 Apr 30;181(3):653-664.e19. doi: 10.1016/j.cell.2020.03.030. PubMed 32359438.
Backbone
  Vector backbone: pET17b
  Vector type: Bacterial Expression
Growth in bacteria
  Bacterial resistance: Ampicillin, 100 μg/mL
  Growth temperature: 37°C
  Growth strain: DH5alpha
  Copy number: High Copy
Gene/Insert
  Gene/Insert name: LetAB
  Species: E. coli
  Mutation: LetA-LetB(delta703-708, Q702G, E709G)
  Cloning method: Gibson Cloning
Terms and licenses: Academic/Nonprofit Terms; Industry Terms: Not Available to Industry
Depositor comments: Please visit https://www.biorxiv.org/content/10.1101/748145v1 for bioRxiv preprint.
How to cite: pBEL1891 was a gift from Gira Bhabha & Damian Ekiert (Addgene plasmid # 139895 ; http://n2t.net/addgene:139895 ; RRID:Addgene_139895)
